Addgene plasmid #226955: ABEmax-Puro V2
Purpose: (Empty Backbone) ABEmax plasmid enabling A:T to G:C base editing using a single plasmid.
Depositing lab: Paul Thomas. Depositing organization: Adelaide University. Publication: Optimal SpCas9- and SaCas9-mediated gene editing by enhancing gRNA transcript levels through scaffold poly-T tract reduction. Chey YCJ, Gierus L, Lushington C, Arudkumar JC, B Geiger A, Staker LG, Robertson LJ, Pfitzner C, Kennedy JG, Lee RHB, Godahewa GI, Adikusuma F, Thomas PQ. BMC Genomics. 2025 Feb 12;26(1):138. doi: 10.1186/s12864-025-11317-2. PubMed 39939860.
Backbone
  Vector backbone: pSpCas9(BB)-2A-Puro (PX459) V2.0
  Vector type: Mammalian Expression, CRISPR
  Selectable markers: Puromycin
Growth in bacteria
  Bacterial resistance: Ampicillin, 100 μg/mL
  Growth temperature: 37°C
  Growth strain: DH5alpha
  Copy number: High Copy
Gene/Insert
  Gene/Insert name: None
Terms and licenses: Academic/Nonprofit Terms; Industry Terms: Not Available to Industry
Depositor comments: Contains TadA, TadA* (7.10), Cas9(D10A) . Please visit https://doi.org/10.1101/2024.07.19.604224 for bioRxiv preprint.
How to cite: ABEmax-Puro V2 was a gift from Paul Thomas (Addgene plasmid # 226955 ; http://n2t.net/addgene:226955 ; RRID:Addgene_226955)
