[The description below was written by a language model from this plasmid's Addgene catalogue record and pLannotate feature annotations shown in this document.]
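Description:
ABEmax-Puro V2 is an all-in-one mammalian expression plasmid for adenine base editing (A:T to G:C conversion), built on the pSpCas9(BB)-2A-Puro (PX459) V2.0 backbone and deposited as an empty backbone, meaning no target-specific guide has been inserted. It is propagated in E. coli at high copy from a ColE1/pUC-type origin with ampicillin selection (AmpR under its own bla promoter). The backbone also carries an f1 phage origin and a single annotated AAV2 ITR, along with small pBR322-derived bom and rop fragments, all of which appear to be backbone remnants rather than functional parts of the design.

The editor is expressed from a hybrid promoter made up of the CMV enhancer, the chicken β-actin promoter and a hybrid intron. This promoter drives two consecutive E. coli tadA-derived coding segments, which the depositor identifies as wild-type TadA and the evolved TadA* (7.10). They are followed by S. pyogenes Cas9 carrying the D10A mutation, a nickase, although the automated annotation labels its N-terminal part as "dCas9". The Cas9 ends in a nucleoplasmin bipartite NLS. Downstream, a puromycin N-acetyltransferase coding sequence precedes the bGH polyadenylation signal. The backbone name implies that it is linked to the editor by a 2A peptide, although no 2A element is annotated. This arrangement allows puromycin enrichment of transfected cells.

A separate human U6 Pol III promoter sits upstream of an SpCas9 guide RNA scaffold, with a short gap between them where a spacer would presumably be cloned. The scaffold region is annotated as one full match plus an additional fragment. The associated publication concerns raising gRNA transcript levels by reducing the scaffold poly-T tract, but the record does not say which scaffold variant this plasmid carries.
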