Features (pLannotate 1.2.2; 21 found; start..end, strand, type, name):
    114..1715    +  CDS            dCas9(N): N-terminal portion of catalytically inactive Streptococcus pyogenes dCas9 carrying the D10A mutation (Zetsche et al., 2015)
   1716..4214    +  CDS            Cas9(C): C-terminal portion of Streptococcus pyogenes Cas9 (Zetsche et al., 2015)
   4215..4262    +  CDS            nucleoplasmin NLS: bipartite nuclear localization signal from nucleoplasmin
   4332..4931    +  CDS            PuroR (fragment): puromycin N-acetyltransferase; pac from Streptomyces; confers resistance to puromycin
   4965..5076    +  polyA_signal   bGH poly(A) signal: bovine growth hormone polyadenylation signal
   5181..5321    +  repeat_region  AAV2 ITR: inverted terminal repeat of adeno-associated virus serotype 2 inverted
   5326..5377    -  misc_feature   bom (fragment): basis of mobility region from pBR322
   5396..5851    +  rep_origin     f1 ori (sequence partly withheld): f1 bacteriophage origin of replication; arrow indicates direction of (+) strand synthesis
   5852..5901    -  misc_feature   bom (fragment): basis of mobility region from pBR322
   6003..6038    -  CDS            rop (fragment): Rop protein, which maintains plasmids at low copy number; rop
   6133..6237    +  promoter       AmpR promoter: bla
   6238..7098    +  CDS            AmpR: β-lactamase; bla; confers resistance to ampicillin, carbenicillin, and related antibiotics
   7269..7857    +  rep_origin     ori: high-copy-number ColE1/pMB1/pBR322/pUC origin of replication
   7919..8159    +  promoter       U6 promoter: RNA polymerase III promoter for human U6 snRNA
   8186..8261    +  misc_RNA       gRNA scaffold: guide RNA scaffold for the Streptococcus pyogenes CRISPR/Cas9 system
   8268..8311    +  misc_RNA       gRNA scaffold (fragment): guide RNA scaffold for the Streptococcus pyogenes CRISPR/Cas9 system
   8358..8643    +  enhancer       CMV enhancer: human cytomegalovirus immediate early enhancer; contains an 18-bp deletion relative to the standard CMV enhancer
   8645..8922    +  promoter       chicken β-actin promoter: No description available
   8923..9150    +  intron         hybrid intron: hybrid between chicken β-actin (CBA) and minute virus of mice (MMV) introns (Gray et al., 2011)
   9228..9704    +  CDS            tadA: TADA_ECOLI - Also known as yfhC. Experimental evidence at protein level: Swiss-Prot protein existence level 1. Catalyzes the deamination of adenosine to inosine at the wobble position 34 of tRNA(Arg2). Essential for cell viability. From Escherichia coli (strain K12).
   9825..14      +  CDS            tadA (across the origin): TADA_ECOLI - Also known as yfhC. Experimental evidence at protein level: Swiss-Prot protein existence level 1. Catalyzes the deamination of adenosine to inosine at the wobble position 34 of tRNA(Arg2). Essential for cell viability. From Escherichia coli (strain K12).
>Addgene plasmid #226955 | ABEmax-Puro V2 | addgene full sequence | sequence record 451281 | Addgene NGS Result
CCCAGAGCTCCACCGACTCCGGAGGATCTAGCGGAGGCTCCTCTGGCTCTGAGACACCTGGCACAAGCGA
GAGCGCAACACCTGAAAGCAGCGGGGGCAGCAGCGGGGGGTCAGACAAGAAGTACAGCATCGGCCTGGCC
ATCGGCACCAACTCTGTGGGCTGGGCCGTGATCACCGACGAGTACAAGGTGCCCAGCAAGAAATTCAAGG
TGCTGGGCAACACCGACCGGCACAGCATCAAGAAGAACCTGATCGGAGCCCTGCTGTTCGACAGCGGCGA
AACAGCCGAGGCCACCCGGCTGAAGAGAACCGCCAGAAGAAGATACACCAGACGGAAGAACCGGATCTGC
TATCTGCAAGAGATCTTCAGCAACGAGATGGCCAAGGTGGACGACAGCTTCTTCCACAGACTGGAAGAGT
CCTTCCTGGTGGAAGAGGATAAGAAGCACGAGCGGCACCCCATCTTCGGCAACATCGTGGACGAGGTGGC
CTACCACGAGAAGTACCCCACCATCTACCACCTGAGAAAGAAACTGGTGGACAGCACCGACAAGGCCGAC
CTGCGGCTGATCTATCTGGCCCTGGCCCACATGATCAAGTTCCGGGGCCACTTCCTGATCGAGGGCGACC
TGAACCCCGACAACAGCGACGTGGACAAGCTGTTCATCCAGCTGGTGCAGACCTACAACCAGCTGTTCGA
GGAAAACCCCATCAACGCCAGCGGCGTGGACGCCAAGGCCATCCTGTCTGCCAGACTGAGCAAGAGCAGA
CGGCTGGAAAATCTGATCGCCCAGCTGCCCGGCGAGAAGAAGAATGGCCTGTTCGGAAACCTGATTGCCC
TGAGCCTGGGCCTGACCCCCAACTTCAAGAGCAACTTCGACCTGGCCGAGGATGCCAAACTGCAGCTGAG
CAAGGACACCTACGACGACGACCTGGACAACCTGCTGGCCCAGATCGGCGACCAGTACGCCGACCTGTTT
CTGGCCGCCAAGAACCTGTCCGACGCCATCCTGCTGAGCGACATCCTGAGAGTGAACACCGAGATCACCA
AGGCCCCCCTGAGCGCCTCTATGATCAAGAGATACGACGAGCACCACCAGGACCTGACCCTGCTGAAAGC
TCTCGTGCGGCAGCAGCTGCCTGAGAAGTACAAAGAGATTTTCTTCGACCAGAGCAAGAACGGCTACGCC
GGCTACATTGACGGCGGAGCCAGCCAGGAAGAGTTCTACAAGTTCATCAAGCCCATCCTGGAAAAGATGG
ACGGCACCGAGGAACTGCTCGTGAAGCTGAACAGAGAGGACCTGCTGCGGAAGCAGCGGACCTTCGACAA
CGGCAGCATCCCCCACCAGATCCACCTGGGAGAGCTGCACGCCATTCTGCGGCGGCAGGAAGATTTTTAC
CCATTCCTGAAGGACAACCGGGAAAAGATCGAGAAGATCCTGACCTTCCGCATCCCCTACTACGTGGGCC
CTCTGGCCAGGGGAAACAGCAGATTCGCCTGGATGACCAGAAAGAGCGAGGAAACCATCACCCCCTGGAA
CTTCGAGGAAGTGGTGGACAAGGGCGCTTCCGCCCAGAGCTTCATCGAGCGGATGACCAACTTCGATAAG
AACCTGCCCAACGAGAAGGTGCTGCCCAAGCACAGCCTGCTGTACGAGTACTTCACCGTGTATAACGAGC
TGACCAAAGTGAAATACGTGACCGAGGGAATGAGAAAGCCCGCCTTCCTGAGCGGCGAGCAGAAAAAGGC
CATCGTGGACCTGCTGTTCAAGACCAACCGGAAAGTGACCGTGAAGCAGCTGAAAGAGGACTACTTCAAG
AAAATCGAGTGCTTCGACTCCGTGGAAATCTCCGGCGTGGAAGATCGGTTCAACGCCTCCCTGGGCACAT
ACCACGATCTGCTGAAAATTATCAAGGACAAGGACTTCCTGGACAATGAGGAAAACGAGGACATTCTGGA
AGATATCGTGCTGACCCTGACACTGTTTGAGGACAGAGAGATGATCGAGGAACGGCTGAAAACCTATGCC
CACCTGTTCGACGACAAAGTGATGAAGCAGCTGAAGCGGCGGAGATACACCGGCTGGGGCAGGCTGAGCC
GGAAGCTGATCAACGGCATCCGGGACAAGCAGTCCGGCAAGACAATCCTGGATTTCCTGAAGTCCGACGG
CTTCGCCAACAGAAACTTCATGCAGCTGATCCACGACGACAGCCTGACCTTTAAAGAGGACATCCAGAAA
GCCCAGGTGTCCGGCCAGGGCGATAGCCTGCACGAGCACATTGCCAATCTGGCCGGCAGCCCCGCCATTA
AGAAGGGCATCCTGCAGACAGTGAAGGTGGTGGACGAGCTCGTGAAAGTGATGGGCCGGCACAAGCCCGA
GAACATCGTGATCGAAATGGCCAGAGAGAACCAGACCACCCAGAAGGGACAGAAGAACAGCCGCGAGAGA
ATGAAGCGGATCGAAGAGGGCATCAAAGAGCTGGGCAGCCAGATCCTGAAAGAACACCCCGTGGAAAACA
CCCAGCTGCAGAACGAGAAGCTGTACCTGTACTACCTGCAGAATGGGCGGGATATGTACGTGGACCAGGA
ACTGGACATCAACCGGCTGTCCGACTACGATGTGGACCATATCGTGCCTCAGAGCTTTCTGAAGGACGAC
TCCATCGACAACAAGGTGCTGACCAGAAGCGACAAGAACCGGGGCAAGAGCGACAACGTGCCCTCCGAAG
AGGTCGTGAAGAAGATGAAGAACTACTGGCGGCAGCTGCTGAACGCCAAGCTGATTACCCAGAGAAAGTT
CGACAATCTGACCAAGGCCGAGAGAGGCGGCCTGAGCGAACTGGATAAGGCCGGCTTCATCAAGAGACAG
CTGGTGGAAACCCGGCAGATCACAAAGCACGTGGCACAGATCCTGGACTCCCGGATGAACACTAAGTACG
ACGAGAATGACAAGCTGATCCGGGAAGTGAAAGTGATCACCCTGAAGTCCAAGCTGGTGTCCGATTTCCG
GAAGGATTTCCAGTTTTACAAAGTGCGCGAGATCAACAACTACCACCACGCCCACGACGCCTACCTGAAC
GCCGTCGTGGGAACCGCCCTGATCAAAAAGTACCCTAAGCTGGAAAGCGAGTTCGTGTACGGCGACTACA
AGGTGTACGACGTGCGGAAGATGATCGCCAAGAGCGAGCAGGAAATCGGCAAGGCTACCGCCAAGTACTT
CTTCTACAGCAACATCATGAACTTTTTCAAGACCGAGATTACCCTGGCCAACGGCGAGATCCGGAAGCGG
CCTCTGATCGAGACAAACGGCGAAACCGGGGAGATCGTGTGGGATAAGGGCCGGGATTTTGCCACCGTGC
GGAAAGTGCTGAGCATGCCCCAAGTGAATATCGTGAAAAAGACCGAGGTGCAGACAGGCGGCTTCAGCAA
AGAGTCTATCCTGCCCAAGAGGAACAGCGATAAGCTGATCGCCAGAAAGAAGGACTGGGACCCTAAGAAG
TACGGCGGCTTCGACAGCCCCACCGTGGCCTATTCTGTGCTGGTGGTGGCCAAAGTGGAAAAGGGCAAGT
CCAAGAAACTGAAGAGTGTGAAAGAGCTGCTGGGGATCACCATCATGGAAAGAAGCAGCTTCGAGAAGAA
TCCCATCGACTTTCTGGAAGCCAAGGGCTACAAAGAAGTGAAAAAGGACCTGATCATCAAGCTGCCTAAG
TACTCCCTGTTCGAGCTGGAAAACGGCCGGAAGAGAATGCTGGCCTCTGCCGGCGAACTGCAGAAGGGAA
ACGAACTGGCCCTGCCCTCCAAATATGTGAACTTCCTGTACCTGGCCAGCCACTATGAGAAGCTGAAGGG
CTCCCCCGAGGATAATGAGCAGAAACAGCTGTTTGTGGAACAGCACAAGCACTACCTGGACGAGATCATC
GAGCAGATCAGCGAGTTCTCCAAGAGAGTGATCCTGGCCGACGCTAATCTGGACAAAGTGCTGTCCGCCT
ACAACAAGCACCGGGATAAGCCCATCAGAGAGCAGGCCGAGAATATCATCCACCTGTTTACCCTGACCAA
TCTGGGAGCCCCTGCCGCCTTCAAGTACTTTGACACCACCATCGACCGGAAGAGGTACACCAGCACCAAA
GAGGTGCTGGACGCCACCCTGATCCACCAGAGCATCACCGGCCTGTACGAGACACGGATCGACCTGTCTC
AGCTGGGAGGCGACAAAAGGCCGGCGGCCACGAAAAAGGCCGGCCAGGCAAAAAAGAAAAAGGAATTCGG
CAGTGGAGAGGGCAGAGGAAGTCTGCTAACATGCGGTGACGTCGAGGAGAATCCTGGCCCAATGACCGAG
TACAAGCCCACGGTGCGCCTCGCCACCCGCGACGACGTCCCCAGGGCCGTACGCACCCTCGCCGCCGCGT
TCGCCGACTACCCCGCCACGCGCCACACCGTCGATCCGGACCGCCACATCGAGCGGGTCACCGAGCTGCA
AGAACTCTTCCTCACGCGCGTCGGGCTCGACATCGGCAAGGTGTGGGTCGCGGACGACGGCGCCGCGGTG
GCGGTCTGGACCACGCCGGAGAGCGTCGAAGCGGGGGCGGTGTTCGCCGAGATCGGCCCGCGCATGGCCG
AGTTGAGCGGTTCCCGGCTGGCCGCGCAGCAACAGATGGAAGGCCTCCTGGCGCCGCACCGGCCCAAGGA
GCCCGCGTGGTTCCTGGCCACCGTCGGAGTCTCGCCCGACCACCAGGGCAAGGGTCTGGGCAGCGCCGTC
GTGCTCCCCGGAGTGGAGGCGGCCGAGCGCGCCGGGGTGCCCGCCTTCCTGGAGACCTCCGCGCCCCGCA
ACCTCCCCTTCTACGAGCGGCTCGGCTTCACCGTCACCGCCGACGTCGAGGTGCCCGAAGGACCGCGCAC
CTGGTGCATGACCCGCAAGCCCGGTGCCTGAGAATTCTAACTAGAGCTCGCTGATCAGCCTCGACTGTGC
CTTCTAGTTGCCAGCCATCTGTTGTTTGCCCCTCCCCCGTGCCTTCCTTGACCCTGGAAGGTGCCACTCC
CACTGTCCTTTCCTAATAAAATGAGGAAATTGCATCGCATTGTCTGAGTAGGTGTCATTCTATTCTGGGG
GGTGGGGTGGGGCAGGACAGCAAGGGGGAGGATTGGGAAGAGAATAGCAGGCATGCTGGGGAGCGGCCGC
AGGAACCCCTAGTGATGGAGTTGGCCACTCCCTCTCTGCGCGCTCGCTCGCTCACTGAGGCCGGGCGACC
AAAGGTCGCCCGACGCCCGGGCTTTGCCCGGGCGGCCTCAGTGAGCGAGCGAGCGCGCAGCTGCCTGCAG
GGGCGCCTGATGCGGTATTTTCTCCTTACGCATCTGTGCGGTATTTCACACCGCATA
[95 nt withheld, positions 5378-5472]
T
[46 nt withheld, positions 5474-5519]
C
[141 nt withheld, positions 5521-5661]
CCTTTGACGTTGGAGTCCACGTTCTTT
[37 nt withheld, positions 5689-5725]
ACTCTATCTCGGGCTATTCTTTTGATTTATAAGGGATTTTGCCGATTTCGGTCTATTGGTTAAAAAATGA
GCTGATTTAACAAAAATTTAACGCGAATTTTAACAAAATATTAACGTTTACAATTTTATGGTGCACTCTC
AGTACAATCTGCTCTGATGCCGCATAGTTAAGCCAGCCCCGACACCCGCCAACACCCGCTGACGCGCCCT
GACGGGCTTGTCTGCTCCCGGCATCCGCTTACAGACAAGCTGTGACCGTCTCCGGGAGCTGCATGTGTCA
GAGGTTTTCACCGTCATCACCGAAACGCGCGAGACGAAAGGGCCTCGTGATACGCCTATTTTTATAGGTT
AATGTCATGATAATAATGGTTTCTTAGACGTCAGGTGGCACTTTTCGGGGAAATGTGCGCGGAACCCCTA
TTTGTTTATTTTTCTAAATACATTCAAATATGTATCCGCTCATGAGACAATAACCCTGATAAATGCTTCA
ATAATATTGAAAAAGGAAGAGTATGAGTATTCAACATTTCCGTGTCGCCCTTATTCCCTTTTTTGCGGCA
TTTTGCCTTCCTGTTTTTGCTCACCCAGAAACGCTGGTGAAAGTAAAAGATGCTGAAGATCAGTTGGGTG
CACGAGTGGGTTACATCGAACTGGATCTCAACAGCGGTAAGATCCTTGAGAGTTTTCGCCCCGAAGAACG
TTTTCCAATGATGAGCACTTTTAAAGTTCTGCTATGTGGCGCGGTATTATCCCGTATTGACGCCGGGCAA
GAGCAACTCGGTCGCCGCATACACTATTCTCAGAATGACTTGGTTGAGTACTCACCAGTCACAGAAAAGC
ATCTTACGGATGGCATGACAGTAAGAGAATTATGCAGTGCTGCCATAACCATGAGTGATAACACTGCGGC
CAACTTACTTCTGACAACGATCGGAGGACCGAAGGAGCTAACCGCTTTTTTGCACAACATGGGGGATCAT
GTAACTCGCCTTGATCGTTGGGAACCGGAGCTGAATGAAGCCATACCAAACGACGAGCGTGACACCACGA
TGCCTGTAGCAATGGCAACAACGTTGCGCAAACTATTAACTGGCGAACTACTTACTCTAGCTTCCCGGCA
ACAATTAATAGACTGGATGGAGGCGGATAAAGTTGCAGGACCACTTCTGCGCTCGGCCCTTCCGGCTGGC
TGGTTTATTGCTGATAAATCTGGAGCCGGTGAGCGTGGAAGCCGCGGTATCATTGCAGCACTGGGGCCAG
ATGGTAAGCCCTCCCGTATCGTAGTTATCTACACGACGGGGAGTCAGGCAACTATGGATGAACGAAATAG
ACAGATCGCTGAGATAGGTGCCTCACTGATTAAGCATTGGTAACTGTCAGACCAAGTTTACTCATATATA
CTTTAGATTGATTTAAAACTTCATTTTTAATTTAAAAGGATCTAGGTGAAGATCCTTTTTGATAATCTCA
TGACCAAAATCCCTTAACGTGAGTTTTCGTTCCACTGAGCGTCAGACCCCGTAGAAAAGATCAAAGGATC
TTCTTGAGATCCTTTTTTTCTGCGCGTAATCTGCTGCTTGCAAACAAAAAAACCACCGCTACCAGCGGTG
GTTTGTTTGCCGGATCAAGAGCTACCAACTCTTTTTCCGAAGGTAACTGGCTTCAGCAGAGCGCAGATAC
CAAATACTGTTCTTCTAGTGTAGCCGTAGTTAGGCCACCACTTCAAGAACTCTGTAGCACCGCCTACATA
CCTCGCTCTGCTAATCCTGTTACCAGTGGCTGCTGCCAGTGGCGATAAGTCGTGTCTTACCGGGTTGGAC
TCAAGACGATAGTTACCGGATAAGGCGCAGCGGTCGGGCTGAACGGGGGGTTCGTGCACACAGCCCAGCT
TGGAGCGAACGACCTACACCGAACTGAGATACCTACAGCGTGAGCTATGAGAAAGCGCCACGCTTCCCGA
AGGGAGAAAGGCGGACAGGTATCCGGTAAGCGGCAGGGTCGGAACAGGAGAGCGCACGAGGGAGCTTCCA
GGGGGAAACGCCTGGTATCTTTATAGTCCTGTCGGGTTTCGCCACCTCTGACTTGAGCGTCGATTTTTGT
GATGCTCGTCAGGGGGGCGGAGCCTATGGAAAAACGCCAGCAACGCGGCCTTTTTACGGTTCCTGGCCTT
TTGCTGGCCTTTTGCTCACATGTGAGGGCCTATTTCCCATGATTCCTTCATATTTGCATATACGATACAA
GGCTGTTAGAGAGATAATTGGAATTAATTTGACTGTAAACACAAAGATATTAGTACAAAATACGTGACGT
AGAAAGTAATAATTTCTTGGGTAGTTTGCAGTTTTAAAATTATGTTTTAAAATGGACTATCATATGCTTA
CCGTAACTTGAAAGTATTTCGATTTCTTGGCTTTATATATCTTGTGGAAAGGACGAAACACCGGGTCTTC
GAGAAGACCTGTTTTAGAGCTAGAAATAGCAAGTTAAAATAAGGCTAGTCCGTTATCAACTTGAAAAAGT
GGCACCGAGTCGGTGCTTTTTTGTTTTAGAGCTAGAAATAGCAAGTTAAAATAAGGCTAGTCCGTTTTTA
GCGCGTGCGCCAATTCTGCAGACAAATGGCTCTAGAGGTACCCGTTACATAACTTACGGTAAATGGCCCG
CCTGGCTGACCGCCCAACGACCCCCGCCCATTGACGTCAATAGTAACGCCAATAGGGACTTTCCATTGAC
GTCAATGGGTGGAGTATTTACGGTAAACTGCCCACTTGGCAGTACATCAAGTGTATCATATGCCAAGTAC
GCCCCCTATTGACGTCAATGACGGTAAATGGCCCGCCTGGCATTGTGCCCAGTACATGACCTTATGGGAC
TTTCCTACTTGGCAGTACATCTACGTATTAGTCATCGCTATTACCATGGTCGAGGTGAGCCCCACGTTCT
GCTTCACTCTCCCCATCTCCCCCCCCTCCCCACCCCCAATTTTGTATTTATTTATTTTTTAATTATTTTG
TGCAGCGATGGGGGCGGGGGGGGGGGGGGGGCGCGCGCCAGGCGGGGCGGGGCGGGGCGAGGGGCGGGGC
GGGGCGAGGCGGAGAGGTGCGGCGGCAGCCAATCAGAGCGGCGCGCTCCGAAAGTTTCCTTTTATGGCGA
GGCGGCGGCGGCGGCGGCCCTATAAAAAGCGAAGCGCGCGGCGGGCGGGAGTCGCTGCGCGCTGCCTTCG
CCCCGTGCCCCGCTCCGCCGCCGCCTCGCGCCGCCCGCCCCGGCTCTGACTGACCGCGTTACTCCCACAG
GTGAGCGGGCGGGACGGCCCTTCTCCTCCGGGCTGTAATTAGCTGAGCAAGAGGTAAGGGTTTAAGGGAT
GGTTGGTTGGTGGGGTATTAATGTTTAATTACCTGGAGCACCTGCCTGAAATCACTTTTTTTCAGGTTGG
ACCGGTGCCACCATGGACAAACGGACAGCCGACGGAAGCGAGTTCGAGTCACCAAAGAAGAAGCGGAAAG
TCTCTGAAGTCGAGTTTAGCCACGAGTATTGGATGAGGCACGCACTGACCCTGGCAAAGCGAGCATGGGA
TGAAAGAGAAGTCCCCGTGGGCGCCGTGCTGGTGCACAACAATAGAGTGATCGGAGAGGGATGGAACAGG
CCAATCGGCCGCCACGACCCTACCGCACACGCAGAGATCATGGCACTGAGGCAGGGAGGCCTGGTCATGC
AGAATTACCGCCTGATCGATGCCACCCTGTATGTGACACTGGAGCCATGCGTGATGTGCGCAGGAGCAAT
GATCCACAGCAGGATCGGAAGAGTGGTGTTCGGAGCACGGGACGCCAAGACCGGCGCAGCAGGCTCCCTG
ATGGATGTGCTGCACCACCCCGGCATGAACCACCGGGTGGAGATCACAGAGGGAATCCTGGCAGACGAGT
GCGCCGCCCTGCTGAGCGATTTCTTTAGAATGCGGAGACAGGAGATCAAGGCCCAGAAGAAGGCACAGAG
CTCCACCGACTCTGGAGGATCTAGCGGAGGATCCTCTGGAAGCGAGACACCAGGCACAAGCGAGTCCGCC
ACACCAGAGAGCTCCGGCGGCTCCTCCGGAGGATCCTCTGAGGTGGAGTTTTCCCACGAGTACTGGATGA
GACATGCCCTGACCCTGGCCAAGAGGGCACGCGATGAGAGGGAGGTGCCTGTGGGAGCCGTGCTGGTGCT
GAACAATAGAGTGATCGGCGAGGGCTGGAACAGAGCCATCGGCCTGCACGACCCAACAGCCCATGCCGAA
ATTATGGCCCTGAGACAGGGCGGCCTGGTCATGCAGAACTACAGACTGATTGACGCCACCCTGTACGTGA
CATTCGAGCCTTGCGTGATGTGCGCCGGCGCCATGATCCACTCTAGGATCGGCCGCGTGGTGTTTGGCGT
GAGGAACGCAAAAACCGGCGCCGCAGGCTCCCTGATGGACGTGCTGCACTACCCCGGCATGAATCACCGC
GTCGAAATTACCGAGGGAATCCTGGCAGATGAATGTGCCGCCCTGCTGTGCTATTTCTTTCGGATGCCTA
GACAGGTGTTCAATGCTCAGAAGAAGG
